>Addgene plasmid #162463 | pFA-MNase-CaARG4 | addgene full sequence | sequence record 320745 | Addgene NGS Result
GCTGGCTTAACTATGCGGCATCAGAGCAGATTGTACTGAGAGTGCACCATATGGACATATTGTCGTTAGA
ACGCGGCTACAATTAATACATAACCTTATGTATCATACACATACGATTTAGGTGACACTATAGAACGCGG
CCGCCAGCTGAAGCTTCGTACGCTGCAGGTCGACGGATCCCCGGGTTAATTAAAGATTATAAGGACCATG
ACGGAGATTACAAAGATCACGACATTGACTACAAAGATGACGACGATAAAGCTGCCGCCACATCTACCAA
GAAACTTCATAAGGAACCAGCTACATTGATTAAGGCAATAGATGGGGACACCGTAAAACTTATGTACAAA
GGGCAGCCAATGACCTTCAGATTGTTGTTGGTTGACACTCCTGAAACAAAACACCCAAAGAAAGGAGTGG
AAAAATATGGTCCTGAGGCTTCCGCTTTCACAAAGAAAATGGTAGAAAACGCAAAGAAGATCGAAGTCGA
GTTCGACAAAGGTCAACGTACCGATAAATATGGAAGAGGACTTGCATACATTTACGCCGATGGAAAAATG
GTGAATGAAGCATTGGTGAGACAAGGGTTAGCAAAAGTTGCATATGTCTACAAGCCAAATAACACACACG
AGCAGCATTTACGTAAATCAGAGGCACAGGCAAAGAAAGAGAAATTAAACATTTGGAGTGAGGATAATGC
TGATTCAGGGCAATAGTAGAGGCGCGCCATTATAAGTAAATGCATGTATACTAAACTCACAAATTAGAGC
TTCAATTTAATTATATCAGTTATTACCCGGGAATCTCGGTCGTAATGATTTCTATAATGACGAAAAAAAA
AAAATTGGAAAGAAAAAGCTTCATGGCCTTTATAAAAAGGAACTATCCAATACCTCGCCAGAACCAAGTA
ACAGTATTTTACGGGGCACAAATCAAGAACAATAAGACAGGACTGTAAAGATGGACGCATAGATCCCCCC
TTTAGTAAGATTTTTCAAGAGTAGTCTCAAATAAACCAGAATGAAGGATTGAAGGTTTTATTCAATAAAT
AATTGGACAGAAAGTTATTGTACAGTTTTAACAACAACAATTTCAAAATTTCAATTTATGACATATTGAC
CGACATAATTCAGTCATTTCTAATATTCAAATAACAAGACACCTTGTATAAATGAATCCACAATCGTATA
TGAACAACCAAATTTTATGACTAACTTTGGGTCGTGTACTTTTGACGATTGAGTCATTTTTACCAATTAG
GTAATTGAATTTTGTTAATTTGTCATTAACCGCGCTGGCCATCCCAACAATAACAACAATCAATTTAAAA
ACTTGACAAGGCAAAAAAAAAAAAATTTTATCTTTGAAAAATTTTTCTTCCTTTTCTTCTTCTGTTCTTT
ACATAACAGCTATCAAGAATAATCAATTAATAATGTCACAACAACAAGATAAACAACCTAGTGAAAATAA
ATTATGGGGTGGTCGTTTCACCGGTGCCACTGATCCATTGATGGATTTATATAATGCTTCATTACCTTAT
GATAAAGTTATGTATGATGCTGATTTAACTGGTACTAAAGTATACACACAAGGATTAAACAAATTAGGAT
TAATTACCACTGAAGAATTGCATTTGATTCATCAAGGATTAGAACAAATCAGACAAGAATGGCATGATAA
TAAATTCATTATTAAGGCAGGTGATGAGGATATTCATACTGCTAATGAACGTCGATTAGGAGAAATCATT
GGGAAAAACATTTCTGGTAAAGTTCACACTGGTAGATCAAGAAATGATCAAGTTGCTACCGATATGAGAA
TTTTCGTTCGTGAATCATTACTTAATTTAAGTAAAATTTTACATCAATTCATCACGGCAATTCTTGAACG
GGCACATAAAGAAATCGATGTATTAATGCCTGGTTATACTCATTTACAAAAAGCTCAACCTATTAGATGG
GCACATTGGTTAAGTTCATATGCAACTTATTTCACCGAAGATTATAAACGTTTACAAGAAATTATAACTC
GTGTTAACCAATCTCCATTAGGATCTGGTGCTTTAGCAGGTCATCCTTATGGTATTGATCGTGAATTTTT
AGCTAAAGGATTAGGATTTGATGGTGTCATTGGGAATTCTTTAACTGCAGTTTCAGATCGTGATTTTGTT
GTTGAAAGTTTATTTTGGAGTACATTATTTATGAATCATATTTCTCGATTCTCAGAAGATCTAATTATTT
ATTCTAGTGGTGAATTTGGGTTCATAAAATTAGCTGATGCTTATTCTACTGGTTCTTCATTGATGCCACA
AAAGAAAAACCCTGACTCATTAGAATTATTACGTGGGAAAAGTGGTAGAGTATTTGGTCAATTATCTGGA
TTTTTAATGTCGATCAAATCTATTCCATCTACTTATAATAAAGATATGCAAGAGGATAAAGAACCATTAT
TTGATGCATTGACTACAGTGGAACATTCAATTTTAATTGCTACTGGTGTGATTTCTACTTTACTGATTGA
TAAACAAAATATGGAAAAAGCTTTAACTATGGATATGTTGGCTACTGATTTAGCTGATTATTTAGTTAGA
AAAGGAGTTCCATTTAGAGAAACTCATCATATATCTGGTGAATGTGTTAGAAAAGCTGAAGAAGAAAAAT
TATCTGGAATTGATCAATTATCTTTTGAACAATTTCAACAAATTGATTCTCGTTTTGAAAAAGACGTTAT
GGAAACTTTTGATTTTGAAGCTAGTGTGGAAAGAAGAGATGCTATTGGTGGTACTGCTAAAAGTGCCGTT
TTAAAACAATTAGAAAATTTAAAATCAATTTTAAGTTAATTTATAAATAGTCATATAATAATCACAGTAT
TGTTTAACTTACATAAAATATAATCAATTAACACAGAGATACCTTGTACTACAATAGTTTAAACGAGCTC
GAATTCATCGATGATATCAGATCCACTAGTGGCCTATGCGGCCGCGGATCTGCCGGTCTCCCTATAGTGA
GTCGTATTAATTTCGATAAGCCAGGTTAACCTGCATTAATGAATCGGCCAACGCGCGGGGAGAGGCGGTT
TGCGTATTGGGCGCTCTTCCGCTTCCTCGCTCACTGACTCGCTGCGCTCGGTCGTTCGGCTGCGGCGAGC
GGTATCAGCTCACTCAAAGGCGGTAATACGGTTATCCACAGAATCAGGGGATAACGCAGGAAAGAACATG
TGAGCAAAAGGCCAGCAAAAGGCCAGGAACCGTAAAAAGGCCGCGTTGCTGGCGTTTTTCCATAGGCTCC
GCCCCCCTGACGAGCATCACAAAAATCGACGCTCAAGTCAGAGGTGGCGAAACCCGACAGGACTATAAAG
ATACCAGGCGTTTCCCCCTGGAAGCTCCCTCGTGCGCTCTCCTGTTCCGACCCTGCCGCTTACCGGATAC
CTGTCCGCCTTTCTCCCTTCGGGAAGCGTGGCGCTTTCTCATAGCTCACGCTGTAGGTATCTCAGTTCGG
TGTAGGTCGTTCGCTCCAAGCTGGGCTGTGTGCACGAACCCCCCGTTCAGCCCGACCGCTGCGCCTTATC
CGGTAACTATCGTCTTGAGTCCAACCCGGTAAGACACGACTTATCGCCACTGGCAGCAGCCACTGGTAAC
AGGATTAGCAGAGCGAGGTATGTAGGCGGTGCTACAGAGTTCTTGAAGTGGTGGCCTAACTACGGCTACA
CTAGAAGAACAGTATTTGGTATCTGCGCTCTGCTGAAGCCAGTTACCTTCGGAAAAAGAGTTGGTAGCTC
TTGATCCGGCAAACAAACCACCGCTGGTAGCGGTGGTTTTTTTGTTTGCAAGCAGCAGATTACGCGCAGA
AAAAAAGGATCTCAAGAAGATCCTTTGATCTTTTCTACGGGGTCTGACGCTCAGTGGAACGAAAACTCAC
GTTAAGGGATTTTGGTCATGAGATTATCAAAAAGGATCTTCACCTAGATCCTTTTAAATTAAAAATGAAG
TTTTAAATCAATCTAAAGTATATATGAGTAAACTTGGTCTGACAGTTACCAATGCTTAATCAGTGAGGCA
CCTATCTCAGCGATCTGTCTATTTCGTTCATCCATAGTTGCCTGACTCCCCGTCGTGTAGATAACTACGA
TACGGGAGGGCTTACCATCTGGCCCCAGTGCTGCAATGATACCGCGAGACCCACGCTCACCGGCTCCAGA
TTTATCAGCAATAAACCAGCCAGCCGGAAGGGCCGAGCGCAGAAGTGGTCCTGCAACTTTATCCGCCTCC
ATCCAGTCTATTAATTGTTGCCGGGAAGCTAGAGTAAGTAGTTCGCCAGTTAATAGTTTGCGCAACGTTG
TTGCCATTGCTACAGGCATCGTGGTGTCACGCTCGTCGTTTGGTATGGCTTCATTCAGCTCCGGTTCCCA
ACGATCAAGGCGAGTTACATGATCCCCCATGTTGTGCAAAAAAGCGGTTAGCTCCTTCGGTCCTCCGATC
GTTGTCAGAAGTAAGTTGGCCGCAGTGTTATCACTCATGGTTATGGCAGCACTGCATAATTCTCTTACTG
TCATGCCATCCGTAAGATGCTTTTCTGTGACTGGTGAGTACTCAACCAAGTCATTCTGAGAATAGTGTAT
GCGGCGACCGAGTTGCTCTTGCCCGGCGTCAATACGGGATAATACCGCGCCACATAGCAGAACTTTAAAA
GTGCTCATCATTGGAAAACGTTCTTCGGGGCGAAAACTCTCAAGGATCTTACCGCTGTTGAGATCCAGTT
CGATGTAACCCACTCGTGCACCCAACTGATCTTCAGCATCTTTTACTTTCACCAGCGTTTCTGGGTGAGC
AAAAACAGGAAGGCAAAATGCCGCAAAAAAGGGAATAAGGGCGACACGGAAATGTTGAATACTCATACTC
TTCCTTTTTCAATATTATTGAAGCATTTATCAGGGTTATTGTCTCATGAGCGGATACATATTTGAATGTA
TTTAGAAAAATAAACAAATAGGGGTTCCGCGCACATTTCCCCGAAAAGTGCCACCTGACGTCTAAGAAAC
CATTATTATCATGACATTAACCTATAAAAATAGGCGTATCACGAGGCCCTTTCGTCTCGCGCGTTTCGGT
GATGACGGTGAAAACCTCTGACACATGCAGCTCCCGGAGACGGTCACAGCTTGTCTGTAAGCGGATGCCG
GGAGCAGACAAGCCCGTCAGGGCGCGTCAGCGGGTGTTGGCGGGTGTCGGG
Features (pLannotate 1.2.2; 11 found; start..end, strand, type, name):
      2..53      +  misc_feature   bom (fragment): basis of mobility region from pBR322
    116..134     +  promoter       SP6 promoter: promoter for bacteriophage SP6 RNA polymerase
    237..260     +  CDS            3xFLAG (fragment): three tandem FLAG® epitope tags
    264..713     +  CDS            nuc (fragment): NUC_STAAC - Experimental evidence at protein level: Swiss-Prot protein existence level 1. Enzyme that catalyzes the hydrolysis of both DNA and RNA at the 5' position of the phosphodiester bond. From Staphylococcus aureus (strain COL).
   1469..2833    +  CDS            ARG4: ARLY_YEAST - Experimental evidence at protein level: Swiss-Prot protein existence level 1. From Saccharomyces cerevisiae (strain ATCC 204508 / S288c) (Baker's yeast).
   3001..3019    -  promoter       T7 promoter: promoter for bacteriophage T7 RNA polymerase
   3041..3094    -  CDS            lacI (fragment): lac repressor; lacI; The lac repressor binds to the lac operator to inhibit transcription in E. coli. This inhibition can be relieved by adding lactose or isopropyl-β-D-thiogalactopyranoside (IPTG).
   3277..3865    -  rep_origin     ori: high-copy-number ColE1/pMB1/pBR322/pUC origin of replication
   4036..4896    -  CDS            AmpR: β-lactamase; bla; confers resistance to ampicillin, carbenicillin, and related antibiotics
   4897..5001    -  promoter       AmpR promoter: bla
   5096..5131    +  CDS            rop (fragment): Rop protein, which maintains plasmids at low copy number; rop
