[The description below was written by a language model from this plasmid's Addgene catalogue record and pLannotate feature annotations shown in this document.]
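Description:
pFA-MNase-CaARG4 is a pFA6a-based tagging-module plasmid for Candida albicans, catalogued as a yeast expression vector. It is propagated in E. coli through a high-copy ColE1/pUC-type origin and selected with ampicillin via the β-lactamase gene and its own promoter. The feature table shows no yeast replication origin. This fits the usual role of pFA-series plasmids as templates from which a tag-plus-marker cassette is amplified and integrated into the genome, although the record does not spell out this workflow.

The payload is a synthetic 3xFLAG–micrococcal nuclease (MNase) module of about 543 bp. It was placed between preserved PacI and AscI sites of the parent pFA-TAP-CaARG4, where it presumably replaced the TAP tag. The annotation detects a partial 3xFLAG match, followed directly by a reading frame matching Staphylococcus aureus nuclease (nuc). Downstream lies an argininosuccinate lyase gene. The annotation tool matched it to S. cerevisiae ARG4, but the plasmid name and catalogue fields indicate it is the C. albicans ARG4 auxotrophic marker, used for selection in arginine-auxotrophic strains. No promoter driving the tag module is annotated, as expected for a cassette intended to be fused in frame to an endogenous gene. SP6 and T7 promoters flank the cassette region, and short bom, rop and lacI fragments are backbone remnants.

The associated publication indicates use in ChEC-seq, where an MNase-fused DNA-binding protein cleaves nearby DNA to map genome-wide occupancy in Candida species at high resolution. The FLAG epitope allows detection of the fusion protein. The sequenced record is 5,231 nt, longer than the 4,628 bp total listed in the catalogue.
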