Addgene plasmid #162463: pFA-MNase-CaARG4
Purpose: DNA of the 3xFLAG epitope-MNase module for C. albicans. The PacI-AscI 3xFLAG-MNase fragment was cloned in the PacI-AscI-digested pFA-TAP-CaARG4
Depositing lab: Adnane Sellam. Depositing organization: Montreal Heart Institute. Publication: High-Resolution Genome-Wide Occupancy in Candida spp. Using ChEC-seq. Tebbji F, Khemiri I, Sellam A. mSphere. 2020 Oct 14;5(5). pii: 5/5/e00646-20. doi: 10.1128/mSphere.00646-20. PubMed 33055256.
Backbone
  Vector backbone: pFA6a
  Backbone size w/o insert (bp): 4087
  Total vector size (bp): 4628
  Vector type: Yeast Expression
  Selectable markers: Arg4
Growth in bacteria
  Bacterial resistance: Ampicillin, 100 μg/mL
  Growth temperature: 37°C
  Growth strain: DH5alpha
  Copy number: Unknown
Gene/Insert
  Gene/Insert name: 3FLAG-Mnase
  Species: Synthetic
  Insert size (bp): 543
  Cloning method: Restriction Enzyme; 5′ cloning site PACI (not destroyed); 3′ cloning site ASCI (not destroyed)
  Sequencing primers: 5′ AGGGTTTTCCCAGTCACG; 3′ GAGCGGATAACAATTTCACAC
Terms and licenses: Academic/Nonprofit Terms; Industry Terms: Not Available to Industry
How to cite: pFA-MNase-CaARG4 was a gift from Adnane Sellam (Addgene plasmid # 162463 ; http://n2t.net/addgene:162463 ; RRID:Addgene_162463)
